>Addgene plasmid #184456 | pVITRO1-iRFP702-LaminB1 | addgene full sequence | sequence record 362893 | Addgene NGS Result
CCTGCAGGGCCTGAAATAACCTCTGAAAGAGGAACTTGGTTAGGTACCTTCTGAGGCGGAAAGAACCAGC
TGTGGAATGTGTGTCAGTTAGGGTGTGGAAAGTCCCCAGGCTCCCCAGCAGGCAGAAGTATGCAAAGCAT
GCATCTCAATTAGTCAGCAACCAGGTGTGGAAAGTCCCCAGGCTCCCCAGCAGGCAGAAGTATGCAAAGC
ATGCATCTCAATTAGTCAGCAACCATAGTCCCACTAGTGGAGCCGAGAGTAATTCATACAAAAGGAGGGA
TCGCCTTCGCAAGGGGAGAGCCCAGGGACCGTCCCTAAATTCTCACAGACCCAAATCCCTGTAGCCGCCC
CACGACAGCGCGAGGAGCATGCGCTCAGGGCTGAGCGCGGGGAGAGCAGAGCACACAAGCTCATAGACCC
TGGTCGTGGGGGGGAGGACCGGGGAGCTGGCGCGGGGCAAACTGGGAAAGCGGTGTCGTGTGCTGGCTCC
GCCCTCTTCCCGAGGGTGGGGGAGAACGGTATATAAGTGCGGCAGTCGCCTTGGACGTTCTTTTTCGCAA
CGGGTTTGCCGTCAGAACGCAGGTGAGGGGCGGGTGTGGCTTCCGCGGGCCGCCGAGCTGGAGGTCCTGC
TCCGAGCGGGCCGGGCCCCGCTGTCGTCGGCGGGGATTAGCTGCGAGCATTCCCGCTTCGAGTTGCGGGC
GGCGCGGGAGGCAGAGTGCGAGGCCTAGCGGCAACCCCGTAGCCTCGCCTCGTGTCCGGCTTGAGGCCTA
GCGTGGTGTCCGCGCCGCCGCCGCGTGCTACTCCGGCCGCACTCTGGTCTTTTTTTTTTTTGTTGTTGTT
GCCCTGCTGCCTTCGATTGCCGTTCAGCAATAGGGGCTAACAAAGGGAGGGTGCGGGGCTTGCTCGCCCG
GAGCCCGGAGAGGTCATGGTTGGGGAGGAATGGAGGGACAGGAGTGGCGGCTGGGGCCCGCCCGCCTTCG
GAGCACATGTCCGACGCCACCTGGATGGGGCGAGGCCTGGGGTTTTTCCCGAAGCAACCAGGCTGGGGTT
AGCGTGCCGAGGCCATGTGGCCCCAGCACCCGGCACGATCTGGCTTGGCGGCGCCGCGTTGCCCTGCCTC
CCTAACTAGGGTGAGGCCATCCCGTCCGGCACCAGTTGCGTGCGTGGAAAGATGGCCGCTCCCGGGCCCT
GTTGCAAGGAGCTCAAAATGGAGGACGCGGCAGCCCGGTGGAGCGGGCGGGTGAGTCACCCACACAAAGG
AAGAGGGCCTGGTCCCTCACCGGCTGCTGCTTCCTGTGACCCCGTGGTCCTATCGGCCGCAATAGTCACC
TCGGGCTTTTGAGCACGGCTAGTCGCGGCGGGGGGAGGGGATGTAATGGCGTTGGAGTTTGTTCACATTT
GGTGGGTGGAGACTAGTCAGGCCAGCCTGGCGCTGGAAGTCATTTTTGGAATTTGTCCCCTTGAGTTTTG
AGCGGAGCTAATTCTCGGGCTTCTTAGCGGTTCAAAGGTATCTTTTAAACCCTTTTTTAGGTGTTGTGAA
AACCACCGCTAATTCAAAGCAACCGGTGATATCAAAGATCTTGTACAGCTAGCTGGCCAGACATGATAAG
ATACATTGATGAGTTTGGACAAACCACAACTAGAATGCAGTGAAAAAAATGCTTTATTTGTGAAATTTGT
GATGCTATTGCTTTATTTGTAACCATTATAAGCTGCAATAAACAAGTTAACAACAACAATTGCATTCATT
TTATGTTTCAGGTTCAGGGGGAGGTGTGGGAGGTTTTTTAAAGCAAGTAAAACCTCTACAAATGTGGTAT
GGAAATGTTAATTAACTAGCCATGACCAAAATCCCTTAACGTGAGTTTTCGTTCCACTGAGCGTCAGACC
CCGTAGAAAAGATCAAAGGATCTTCTTGAGATCCTTTTTTTCTGCGCGTAATCTGCTGCTTGCAAACAAA
AAAACCACCGCTACCAGCGGTGGTTTGTTTGCCGGATCAAGAGCTACCAACTCTTTTTCCGAAGGTAACT
GGCTTCAGCAGAGCGCAGATACCAAATACTGTTCTTCTAGTGTAGCCGTAGTTAGGCCACCACTTCAAGA
ACTCTGTAGCACCGCCTACATACCTCGCTCTGCTAATCCTGTTACCAGTGGCTGCTGCCAGTGGCGATAA
GTCGTGTCTTACCGGGTTGGACTCAAGACGATAGTTACCGGATAAGGCGCAGCGGTCGGGCTGAACGGGG
GGTTCGTGCACACAGCCCAGCTTGGAGCGAACGACCTACACCGAACTGAGATACCTACAGCGTGAGCTAT
GAGAAAGCGCCACGCTTCCCGAAGGGAGAAAGGCGGACAGGTATCCGGTAAGCGGCAGGGTCGGAACAGG
AGAGCGCACGAGGGAGCTTCCAGGGGGAAACGCCTGGTATCTTTATAGTCCTGTCGGGTTTCGCCACCTC
TGACTTGAGCGTCGATTTTTGTGATGCTCGTCAGGGGGGCGGAGCCTATGGAAAAACGCCAGCAACGCGG
CCTTTTTACGGTTCCTGGCCTTTTGCTGGCCTTTTGCTCACATGTTCTTAATTAACCTGCAGGCGTTACA
TAACTTACGGTAAATGGCCCGCCTGGCTGACCGCCCAACGACCCCCGCCCATTGACGTCAATAATGACGT
ATGTTCCCATAGTAACGCCAATAGGGACTTTCCATTGACGTCAATGGGTGGAGTATTTACGGTAAACTGC
CCACTTGGCAGTACATCAAGTGTATCATATGCCAAGTACGCCCCCTATTGACGTCAATGACGGTAAATGG
CCCGCCTGGCATTATGCCCAGTACATGACCTTATGGGACTTTCCTACTTGGCAGTACATCTACGTATTAG
TCATCGCTATTACCATGATGATGCGGTTTTGGCAGTACATCAATGGGCGTGGATAGCGGTTTGACTCACG
GGGATTTCCAAGTCTCCACCCCATTGACGTCAATGGGAGTTTGTTTTGACTAGTGGAGCCGAGAGTAATT
CATACAAAAGGAGGGATCGCCTTCGCAAGGGGAGAGCCCAGGGACCGTCCCTAAATTCTCACAGACCCAA
ATCCCTGTAGCCGCCCCACGACAGCGCGAGGAGCATGCGCCCAGGGCTGAGCGCGGGTAGATCAGAGCAC
ACAAGCTCACAGTCCCCGGCGGTGGGGGGAGGGGCGCGCTGAGCGGGGGCCAGGGAGCTGGCGCGGGGCA
AACTGGGAAAGTGGTGTCGTGTGCTGGCTCCGCCCTCTTCCCGAGGGTGGGGGAGAACGGTATATAAGTG
CGGTAGTCGCCTTGGACGTTCTTTTTCGCAACGGGTTTGCCGTCAGAACGCAGGTGAGTGGCGGGTGTGG
CTTCCGCGGGCCCCGGAGCTGGAGCCCTGCTCTGAGCGGGCCGGGCTGATATGCGAGTGTCGTCCGCAGG
GTTTAGCTGTGAGCATTCCCACTTCGAGTGGCGGGCGGTGCGGGGGTGAGAGTGCGAGGCCTAGCGGCAA
CCCCGTAGCCTCGCCTCGTGTCCGGCTTGAGGCCTAGCGTGGTGTCCGCCGCCGCGTGCCACTCCGGCCG
CACTATGCGTTTTTTGTCCTTGCTGCCCTCGATTGCCTTCCAGCAGCATGGGCTAACAAAGGGAGGGTGT
GGGGCTCACTCTTAAGGAGCCCATGAAGCTTACGTTGGATAGGAATGGAAGGGCAGGAGGGGCGACTGGG
GCCCGCCCGCCTTCGGAGCACATGTCCGACGCCACCTGGATGGGGCGAGGCCTGTGGCTTTCCGAAGCAA
TCGGGCGTGAGTTTAGCCTACCTGGGCCATGTGGCCCTAGCACTGGGCACGGTCTGGCCTGGCGGTGCCG
CGTTCCCTTGCCTCCCAACAAGGGTGAGGCCGTCCCGCCCGGCACCAGTTGCTTGCGCGGAAAGATGGCC
GCTCCCGGGGCCCTGTTGCAAGGAGCTCAAAATGGAGGACGCGGCAGCCCGGTGGAGCGGGCGGGTGAGT
CACCCACACAAAGGAAGAGGGCCTTGCCCCTCGCCGGCCGCTGCTTCCTGTGACCCCGTGGTCTATCGGC
CGCATAGTCACCTCGGGCTTCTCTTGAGCACCGCTCGTCGCGGCGGGGGGAGGGGATCTAATGGCGTTGG
AGTTTGTTCACATTTGGTGGGTGGAGACTAGTCAGGCCAGCCTGGCGCTGGAAGTCATTCTTGGAATTTG
CCCCTTTGAGTTTGGAGCGAGGCTAATTCTCAAGCCTCTTAGCGGTTCAAAGGTATTTTCTAAACCCGTT
TCCAGGTGTTGTGAAAGCCACCGCTAATTCAAAGCAATCCGGAGCCACCATGGCGCGTAAGGTCGATCTC
ACCTCCTGCGATCGCGAGCCGATCCACATCCCCGGCAGCATTCAGCCGTGCGGCTGCCTGCTAGCCTGCG
ACGCGCAGGCGGTGCGGATCACGCGCATTACGGAAAATGCCGGCGCGTTCTTTGGACGCGAAACTCCGCG
GGTCGGTGAGCTACTCGCCGATTACTTCGGCGAGACCGAAGCCCATGCGCTGCGCAACGCACTGGCGCAG
TCCTCCGATCCAAAGCGACCGGCGCTGATCTTCGGTTGGCGCGACGGCCTGACCGGCCGCACCTTCGACA
TCTCGCTGCATCGCCATGACGGTACATCGATCATCGAGTTCGAGCCTGCGGCGGCCGAACAGGCCGACAA
TCCGCTGCGGCTGACGCGGCAGATCATCGCGCGCACCAAAGAACTGAAGTCGCTCGAAGAGATGGCCGCA
CGGGTGCCGCGCTATCTGCAGGCGATGCTCGGCTATCACCGCGTGATGTTGTACCGCTTCGCGGACGACG
GCTCCGGCAAAGTGATCGGCGAGGCGAAGCGCAGCGACCTCGAGAGCTTTCTCGGTCAGCACTTTCCGGC
GTCGCTGGTCCCGCAGCAGGCGCGGCTACTGTACTTGAAGAACGCGATCCGCGTGGTCTCGGATTCGCGC
GGCATCAGCAGCCGGATCGTGCCCGAGCACGACGCCTCCGGCGCCGCGCTTGATCTGTCGTTCGCGCACC
TGCGCAGCATCTCGCCTATCCATCTCGAATTTCTGCGGAACATGGGCGTCAGCGCCTCGATGTCGCTGTC
GATCATCATTGACGGCACGCTATGGGGATTGATCATCTGTCATCATTACGAGCCGCGTGCCGTGCCGATG
GCGCAGCGCGTCGCGGCCGAAATGTTCGCCGACTTCTTATCGCTGCACTTCACCGCCGCCCACCACCAAC
GCTCTGGCAGCGGAGGCTCTGGAGGCATGGCGACTGCGACCCCCGTGCCGCCGCGGATGGGCAGCCGCGC
TGGCGGCCCCACCACGCCGCTGAGCCCCACGCGCCTGTCGCGGCTCCAGGAGAAGGAGGAGCTGCGCGAG
CTCAATGACCGGCTGGCGGTGTACATCGACAAGGTGCGCAGCCTGGAGACGGAGAACAGCGCGCTGCAGC
TGCAGGTGACGGAGCGCGAGGAGGTGCGCGGCCGTGAGCTCACCGGCCTCAAGGCGCTCTACGAGACCGA
GCTGGCCGACGCGCGACGCGCGCTCGACGACACGGCCCGCGAGCGCGCCAAGCTGCAGATCGAGCTGGGC
AAGTGCAAGGCGGAACACGACCAGCTGCTCCTCAACTATGCTAAGAAGGAATCTGATCTTAATGGCGCCC
AGATCAAGCTTCGAGAATATGAAGCAGCACTCAATTCGAAAGATGCAGCTCTTGCTACTGCACTTGGTGA
CAAAAAAAGTTTAGAGGGAGATTTGGAGGATCTGAAGGATCAGATTGCCCAGTTGGAAGCCTCCTTAGCT
GCAGCCAAAAAACAGTTAGCAGATGAAACTTTACTTAAAGTAGATTTGGAGAATCGTTGTCAGAGCCTTA
CTGAGGACTTGGAGTTTCGCAAAAGCATGTATGAAGAGGAGATTAACGAGACCAGAAGGAAGCATGAAAC
GCGCTTGGTAGAGGTGGATTCTGGGCGTCAAATTGAGTATGAGTACAAGCTGGCGCAAGCCCTTCATGAG
ATGAGAGAGCAACATGATGCCCAAGTGAGGCTGTATAAGGAGGAGCTGGAGCAGACTTACCATGCCAAAC
TTGAGAATGCCAGACTGTCATCAGAGATGAATACTTCTACTGTCAACAGTGCCAGGGAAGAACTGATGGA
AAGCCGCATGAGAATTGAGAGCCTTTCATCCCAGCTTTCTAATCTACAGAAAGAGTCTAGAGCATGTTTG
GAAAGGATTCAAGAATTAGAGGACTTGCTTGCTAAAGAAAAAGACAACTCTCGTCGCATGCTGACAGACA
AAGAGAGAGAGATGGCGGAAATAAGGGATCAAATGCAGCAACAGCTGAATGACTATGAACAGCTTCTTGA
TGTAAAGTTAGCCCTGGACATGGAAATCAGTGCTTACAGGAAACTCTTAGAAGGCGAAGAAGAGAGGTTG
AAGCTGTCTCCAAGCCCTTCTTCCCGTGTGACAGTATCCCGAGCATCCTCAAGTCGTAGTGTACGTACAA
CTAGAGGAAAGCGGAAGAGGGTTGATGTGGAAGAATCAGAGGCGAGTAGTAGTGTTAGCATCTCTCATTC
CGCCTCAGCCACTGGAAATGTTTGCATCGAAGAAATTGATGTTGATGGGAAATTTATCCGCTTGAAGAAC
ACTTCTGAACAGGATCAACCAATGGGAGGCTGGGAGATGATCAGAAAAATTGGAGACACATCAGTCAGTT
ATAAATATACCTCAAGATATGTGCTGAAGGCAGGCCAGACTGTTACAATTTGGGCTGCAAACGCTGGTGT
CACAGCCAGCCCCCCAACTGACCTCATCTGGAAGAACCAGAACTCGTGGGGCACTGGCGAAGATGTGAAG
GTTATATTGAAAAATTCTCAGGGAGAGGAGGTTGCTCAAAGAAGTACAGTCTTTAAAACAACCATACCTG
AAGAAGAGGAGGAGGAGGAAGAAGCAGCTGGAGTGGTTGTTGAGGAAGAACTTTTCCACCAGCAGGGAAC
CCCAAGAGCATCCAATAGAAGCTGTGCAATTATGTGAGGATCCCGTACGCCTAGGAGCAGGTTTCCCCAA
TGACACAAAACGTGCAACTTGAAACTCCGCCTGGTCTTTCCAGGTCTAGAGGGGTAACACTTTGTACTGC
GTTTGGCTCCACGCTCGATCCACTGGCGAGTGTTAGTAACAGCACTGTTGCTTCGTAGCGGAGCATGACG
GCCGTGGGAACTCCTCCTTGGTAACAAGGACCCACGGGGCCAAAAGCCACGCCCACACGGGCCCGTCATG
TGTGCAACCCCAGCACGGCGACTTTACTGCGAAACCCACTTTAAAGTGACATTGAAACTGGTACCCACAC
ACTGGTGACAGGCTAAGGATGCCCTTCAGGTACCCCGAGGTAACACGCGACACTCGGGATCTGAGAAGGG
GACTGGGGCTTCTATAAAAGCGCTCGGTTTAAAAAGCTTCTATGCCTGAATAGGTGACCGGAGGTCGGCA
CCTTTCCTTTGCAATTACTGACCCTATGAATACACTGACTGTTTGACAATTAATCATCGGCATAGTATAT
CGGCATAGTATAATACGACTCACTATAGGAGGGCCACCATGAAGAAACCTGAACTGACAGCAACTTCTGT
TGAGAAGTTTCTCATTGAAAAATTTGATTCTGTTTCTGATCTCATGCAGCTGTCTGAAGGTGAAGAAAGC
AGAGCCTTTTCTTTTGATGTTGGAGGAAGAGGTTATGTTCTGAGGGTCAATTCTTGTGCTGATGGTTTTT
ACAAAGACAGATATGTTTACAGACACTTTGCCTCTGCTGCTCTGCCAATTCCAGAAGTTCTGGACATTGG
AGAATTTTCTGAATCTCTCACCTACTGCATCAGCAGAAGAGCACAAGGAGTCACTCTCCAGGATCTCCCT
GAAACTGAGCTGCCAGCTGTTCTGCAACCTGTTGCTGAAGCAATGGATGCCATTGCAGCAGCTGATCTGA
GCCAAACCTCTGGATTTGGTCCTTTTGGTCCCCAAGGCATTGGTCAGTACACCACTTGGAGGGATTTCAT
TTGTGCCATTGCTGATCCTCATGTCTATCACTGGCAGACTGTGATGGATGACACAGTTTCTGCTTCTGTT
GCTCAGGCACTGGATGAACTCATGCTGTGGGCAGAAGATTGTCCTGAAGTCAGACACCTGGTCCATGCTG
ATTTTGGAAGCAACAATGTTCTGACAGACAATGGCAGAATCACTGCAGTCATTGACTGGTCTGAAGCCAT
GTTTGGAGATTCTCAATATGAGGTTGCCAACATTTTTTTTTGGAGACCTTGGCTGGCTTGCATGGAACAA
CAAACAAGATATTTTGAAAGAAGACACCCAGAACTGGCTGGTTCCCCCAGACTGAGAGCCTACATGCTCA
GAATTGGCCTGGACCAACTGTATCAATCTCTGGTTGATGGAAACTTTGATGATGCTGCTTGGGCACAAGG
AAGATGTGATGCCATTGTGAGGTCTGGTGCTGGAACTGTTGGAAGAACTCAAATTGCAAGAAGGTCTGCT
GCTGTTTGGACTGATGGATGTGTTGAAGTTCTGGCTGACTCTGGAAACAGGAGACCCTCCACAAGACCCA
GAGCCAAGGAATGAATATTAGCTAGATTATCCCTAATACCTGCCACCCCACTCTTAATCAGTGGTGGAAG
AACGGTCTCAGAACTGTTTGTTTCAATTGGCCATTTAAGTTTAGTAGTAAAAGACTGGTTAATGATAACA
ATGCATCGTAAAACCTTCAGAAGGAAAGGAGAATGTTTTGTGGACCACTTTGGTTTTCTTTTTTGCGTGT
GGCAGTTTTAAGTTATTAGTTTTTAAAATCAGTACTTTTTAATGGAAACAACTTGACCAAAAATTTGTCA
CAGAATTTTGAGACCCATTAAAAAAGTTAAATGAGAAACCTGTGTGTTCCTTTGGTCAACACCGAGACAT
TTAGGTGAAAGACATCTAATTCTGGTTTTACGAATCTGGAAACTTCTTGAAAATGTAATTCTTGAGTTAA
CACTTCTGGGTGGAGAATAGGGTTGTTTTCCCCCCACATAATTGGAAGGGGAAGGAATATCATTTAAAGC
TATGGGAGGGTTGCTTTGATTACAACACTGGAGAGAAATGCAGCATGTTGCTGATTGCCTGTCACTAAAA
CAGGCCAAAAACTGAGTCCTTGGGTTGCATAGAAAGCTG
Features (pLannotate 1.2.2; 14 found; start..end, strand, type, name):
     51..242     +  promoter       SV40 promoter (fragment): SV40 enhancer and early promoter
    429..1562    +  promoter       mEF-1α promoter (fragment): strong constitutive promoter for mouse elongation factor EF-1α
   1607..1728    -  polyA_signal   SV40 poly(A) signal: SV40 polyadenylation signal
   1751..1822    -  CDS            large T antigen (fragment): large T antigen from SV40 (simian virus 40)
   1916..2504    +  rep_origin     ori: high-copy-number ColE1/pMB1/pBR322/pUC origin of replication
   2584..2887    +  enhancer       CMV enhancer: human cytomegalovirus immediate early enhancer
   2889..2988    +  promoter       CMV promoter (fragment): human cytomegalovirus (CMV) immediate early promoter
   4320..5253    +  CDS            iRFP702 (fragment): near-infrared fluorescent protein with an emission peak at 702 nm, engineered from a bacterial phytochrome (Shcherbakova and Verkhusha, 2013) derived from Rhodopseudomonas palustris RpBphP6
   5277..7034    +  CDS            LMNB1: LMNB1_HUMAN - Also known as LMN2, LMNB. Experimental evidence at protein level: Swiss-Prot protein existence level 1. Lamins are components of the nuclear lamina, a fibrous layer on the nucleoplasmic side of the inner nuclear membrane, which is thought to provide a framework for the nuclear envelope and may also interact with chromatin. From Homo sapiens (Human).
   7056..7500    +  misc_feature   FMDV IRES: internal ribosome entry site (IRES) of the foot-and-mouth disease virus
   7533..7551    +  promoter       tac promoter (fragment): strong E. coli promoter; hybrid between the trp and lac UV5 promoters
   7571..7589    +  promoter       T7 promoter: promoter for bacteriophage T7 RNA polymerase
   7599..8621    +  CDS            hph: KHYB_ECOLX - Experimental evidence at protein level: Swiss-Prot protein existence level 1. The aminoglycoside phosphotransferases achieve inactivation of their antibiotic substrates by phosphorylation. Only phosphorylates hygromycin and closely related compounds such as demethyl analogs and destomycin. From Escherichia coli.
   8636..9208    +  polyA_signal   EF-1α poly(A) signal: human EF-1α polyadenylation signal
