[The description below was written by a language model from this plasmid's Addgene catalogue record and pLannotate feature annotations shown in this document.]
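Description:
pVITRO1-iRFP702-LaminB1 is a mammalian expression plasmid built on the InvivoGen pVITRO1-hygro-mcs backbone, a dual-cassette vector designed to carry two independent transcription units. It replicates in E. coli from a high-copy ColE1/pUC-type origin and is selected with hygromycin. The hygromycin phosphotransferase gene (hph) serves in both hosts: short bacterial promoter elements annotated just upstream of it (tac- and T7-like fragments) would drive it in bacteria, while in mammalian cells it is translated from an FMDV IRES placed downstream of the insert, so drug resistance is linked to the same transcript as the fusion protein. That transcript ends at an EF-1α polyadenylation signal.

The payload is a fusion of iRFP702, a near-infrared fluorescent protein engineered from a Rhodopseudomonas palustris bacteriophytochrome, to the N-terminus of human lamin B1, a nuclear lamina component lying against the inner nuclear membrane. The fusion therefore labels the nuclear envelope in the far-red channel. The catalogue lists a rat EF1α promoter. The annotation software did not label it, but the unannotated stretch between the CMV enhancer/promoter fragment and the iRFP702 coding sequence is where it would be expected. The second cassette, with an SV40 enhancer fragment, mouse EF-1α promoter and SV40 poly(A) signal, has no coding sequence annotated in it and seems to be empty.

The sizes disagree: the catalogue gives a 905 bp insert and a total of about 7.4 kb, whereas the sequenced record is about 9.2 kb, with iRFP702 plus LMNB1 spanning roughly 2.7 kb. The associated publication describes multiplexed biosensor barcoding, which suggests use as a spectrally and spatially distinct cell marker.
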