Addgene plasmid #184456: pVITRO1-iRFP702-LaminB1
Purpose: Nuclear membrane-targeted iRFP702 expression in mammalian cells
Depositing lab: Chuan-Hsiang Huang. Depositing organization: Johns Hopkins University and School of Medicine. Publication: Deciphering cell signaling networks with massively multiplexed biosensor barcoding. Yang JM, Chi WY, Liang J, Takayanagi S, Iglesias PA, Huang CH. Cell. 2021 Dec 9;184(25):6193-6206.e14. doi: 10.1016/j.cell.2021.11.005. Epub 2021 Nov 26. PubMed 34838160.
Backbone
  Vector backbone: pVITRO1-hygro-mcs
  Backbone manufacturer: InvivoGen
  Backbone size w/o insert (bp): 6491
  Total vector size (bp): 7396
  Vector type: Mammalian Expression
Growth in bacteria
  Bacterial resistance: Hygromycin, 200 μg/mL
  Growth temperature: 37°C
  Growth strain: DH5alpha
  Copy number: High Copy
Gene/Insert
  Gene/Insert name: iRFP702-LaminB1
  Species: Synthetic
  Insert size (bp): 905
  Mutation: WT
  Promoter: Rat EF1α
  Cloning method: Restriction Enzyme; 5′ cloning site BspEI (not destroyed); 3′ cloning site BamHI (not destroyed)
  Sequencing primers: 5′ N/A; 3′ GGAAAGACCAGGCGGAGTTTC
Terms and licenses: Academic/Nonprofit Terms; Industry Terms: Not Available to Industry
How to cite: pVITRO1-iRFP702-LaminB1 was a gift from Chuan-Hsiang Huang (Addgene plasmid # 184456 ; http://n2t.net/addgene:184456 ; RRID:Addgene_184456)
